Addgene plasmid #17663: pBABE-puro-GFP-progerin
Depositing lab: Tom Misteli. Depositing organization: National Cancer Institute (NCI). Publication: Lamin A-dependent misregulation of adult stem cells associated with accelerated ageing. Scaffidi P, Misteli T. Nat Cell Biol. 2008 Apr;10(4):452-9. doi: 10.1038/ncb1708. Epub 2008 Mar 2. PubMed 18311132.
Backbone
  Vector backbone: pBABE-puro
  Backbone size w/o insert (bp): 5200
  Vector type: Mammalian Expression, Retroviral
  Selectable markers: Puromycin
Growth in bacteria
  Bacterial resistance: Ampicillin, 100 μg/mL
  Growth temperature: 37°C
  Growth strain: DH5alpha
  Copy number: High Copy
Gene/Insert
  Gene/Insert name: GFP-D50 lamin A (alt names: lamin A; progerin)
  Species: H. sapiens (human)
  Mutation: Delta 50
  Entrez Gene: LMNA (a.k.a. CDCD1, CDDC, CMD1A, CMT2B1, EMD2, FPL, FPLD, FPLD2, HGPS, IDC, LDP1, LFP, LGMD1B, LMN1, LMNC, LMNL1, MADA, PRO1)
  Tag / fusion protein: EGFP (N terminal on insert)
  Cloning method: Restriction Enzyme; 5′ cloning site BamHI (not destroyed); 3′ cloning site BamHI (destroyed during cloning)
  Sequencing primers: 5′ EGFP-C
Terms and licenses: Academic/Nonprofit Terms; Industry Terms: Not Available to Industry
Depositor comments: This vector was generated by cloning the NheI–BamHI fragment from pEGFP–D50 lamin A into the BamHI site of the pBABE-puro vector after filling of the ends. This plasmid exists as a dimer in our stock. Dimerziation often does not impact plasmid function, but may reduce transformation efficiencies. If you need the monomeric version, you could try linearizing, gel extracting, re-ligating, and transforming the plasmid.
How to cite: pBABE-puro-GFP-progerin was a gift from Tom Misteli (Addgene plasmid # 17663 ; http://n2t.net/addgene:17663 ; RRID:Addgene_17663)
