[The description below was written by a language model from this plasmid's Addgene catalogue record, the feature table of its GenBank file and pLannotate feature annotations shown in this document.]
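Description:
pBABE-puro-GFP-progerin is a Moloney murine leukemia virus-based retroviral expression vector built on the pBABE-puro backbone, intended for stable gene delivery into mammalian cells. In bacteria it is maintained through a high-copy ColE1/pUC-type origin and selected with ampicillin via the bla gene. The proviral region is bounded by two MMLV long terminal repeats and includes the Psi packaging signal with an adjoining truncated gag segment lacking its start codon, which together allow the transcribed RNA to be packaged into virions when the viral proteins are supplied in trans by a packaging cell line.

The payload is human lamin A carrying the Delta 50 deletion (progerin, the LMNA product associated with Hutchinson-Gilford progeria syndrome), fused at its N terminus to EGFP. The EGFP reading frame is preceded by a Kozak consensus and joined to the LMNA coding sequence through a short remnant of a multiple cloning site. No dedicated internal promoter is annotated upstream of the fusion, so expression follows the usual pBABE arrangement of transcription from the 5′ LTR. Downstream, an SV40 enhancer/early promoter (containing the SV40 origin) drives puromycin N-acetyltransferase for selecting transduced cells. The insert was moved as a blunted fragment from a pEGFP-D50 lamin A plasmid into the BamHI site of the backbone.

The full-length sequence records are about 8 kb and agree on the feature layout, although one GenBank annotation leaves the LMNA region unlabelled, and an additional partial record carries no annotations. The depositor notes that the stock exists as a plasmid dimer. The associated work concerns lamin A-dependent misregulation of adult stem cells in accelerated ageing, consistent with use for stable, fluorescently trackable progerin expression.
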