LOCUS       Exported 8018 bp ds-DNA circular SYN 08-JAN-2024
DEFINITION  synthetic circular DNA
ACCESSION   .
VERSION     .
KEYWORDS    pBABE-puro-GFP-progerin
SOURCE      synthetic DNA construct
  ORGANISM  synthetic DNA construct
REFERENCE   1 (bases 1 to 8018)
  AUTHORS   Scaffidi P, Misteli T
  TITLE     Lamin A-dependent misregulation of adult stem cells associated with
            accelerated ageing.
  JOURNAL   Nat Cell Biol. 2008 Mar 2. ():.
  PUBMED    18311132
REFERENCE   2 (bases 1 to 8018)
  AUTHORS   .
  TITLE     Direct Submission
  JOURNAL   Exported Jan 8, 2024 from SnapGene Server 1.1.58
            http://www.snapgene.com
FEATURES             Location/Qualifiers
     source          1..8018
                     /organism="synthetic DNA construct"
                     /mol_type="other DNA"
     LTR             17..486
                     /note="long terminal repeat from Moloney murine leukemia
                     virus"
     misc_feature    551..750
                     /label=MMLV Psi
                     /note="packaging signal of Moloney murine leukemia virus
                     (MMLV)"
     CDS             951..1367
                     /label=gag (truncated)
                     /note="truncated Moloney murine leukemia virus (MMLV) gag
                     gene lacking the start codon"
     primer_bind     1297..1319
                     /label=pLXSN 5'
                     /note="Murine stem cell virus, forward primer. Also called
                     MSCV"
     primer_bind     1335..1351
                     /label=pBABE 5'
                     /note="Psi packaging signal, forward primer for pBABE
                     vectors"
     regulatory      1406..1415
                     /regulatory_class="other"
                     /note="vertebrate consensus sequence for strong initiation
                     of translation (Kozak, 1987)"
     CDS             1412..2128
                     /codon_start=1
                     /product="enhanced GFP"
                     /label=EGFP
                     /translation="MVSKGEELFTGVVPILVELDGDVNGHKFSVSGEGEGDATYGKLTL
                     KFICTTGKLPVPWPTLVTTLTYGVQCFSRYPDHMKQHDFFKSAMPEGYVQERTIFFKDD
                     GNYKTRAEVKFEGDTLVNRIELKGIDFKEDGNILGHKLEYNYNSHNVYIMADKQKNGIK
                     VNFKIRHNIEDGSVQLADHYQQNTPIGDGPVLLPDNHYLSTQSALSKDPNEKRDHMVLL
                     EFVTAAGITLGMDELYK"
     CDS             1412..2128
                     /codon_start=1
                     /product="the original enhanced GFP (Yang et al., 1996)"
                     /label=EGFP
                     /note="mammalian codon-optimized"
                     /translation="MVSKGEELFTGVVPILVELDGDVNGHKFSVSGEGEGDATYGKLTL
                     KFICTTGKLPVPWPTLVTTLTYGVQCFSRYPDHMKQHDFFKSAMPEGYVQERTIFFKDD
                     GNYKTRAEVKFEGDTLVNRIELKGIDFKEDGNILGHKLEYNYNSHNVYIMADKQKNGIK
                     VNFKIRHNIEDGSVQLADHYQQNTPIGDGPVLLPDNHYLSTQSALSKDPNEKRDHMVLL
                     EFVTAAGITLGMDELYK"
     primer_bind     complement(1457..1478)
                     /label=EGFP-N
                     /note="EGFP, reverse primer"
     primer_bind     complement(1718..1737)
                     /label=EXFP-R
                     /note="For distinguishing EGFP variants, reverse primer"
     primer_bind     2065..2086
                     /label=EGFP-C
                     /note="EGFP, forward primer"
     primer_bind     complement(4357..4377)
                     /label=pBABE 3'
                     /note="SV40 enhancer, reverse primer for pBABE vectors"
     promoter        4362..4691
                     /label=SV40 promoter
                     /note="SV40 enhancer and early promoter"
     rep_origin      4542..4677
                     /label=SV40 ori
                     /note="SV40 origin of replication"
     primer_bind     4604..4623
                     /label=SV40pro-F
                     /note="SV40 promoter/origin, forward primer"
     CDS             4701..5300
                     /codon_start=1
                     /gene="pac from Streptomyces alboniger"
                     /product="puromycin N-acetyltransferase"
                     /label=PuroR
                     /note="confers resistance to puromycin"
                     /translation="MTEYKPTVRLATRDDVPRAVRTLAAAFADYPATRHTVDPDRHIER
                     VTELQELFLTRVGLDIGKVWVADDGAAVAVWTTPESVEAGAVFAEIGPRMAELSGSRLA
                     AQQQMEGLLAPHRPKEPAWFLATVGVSPDHQGKGLGSAVVLPGVEAAERAGVPAFLETS
                     APRNLPFYERLGFTVTADVEVPEGPRTWCMTRKPGA"
     primer_bind     complement(4701..4720)
                     /label=Puro-R
                     /note="Puromycin resistance gene, reverse primer. Also
                     called puro-variant-R"
     primer_bind     5197..5217
                     /label=Puro-F
                     /note="Puromycin resistance gene, forward primer"
     LTR             5521..5990
                     /note="long terminal repeat from Moloney murine leukemia
                     virus"
     primer_bind     complement(6120..6137)
                     /label=L4440
                     /note="L4440 vector, forward primer"
     rep_origin      complement(6291..6879)
                     /direction=LEFT
                     /label=ori
                     /note="high-copy-number ColE1/pMB1/pBR322/pUC origin of
                     replication"
     primer_bind     complement(6371..6390)
                     /label=pBR322ori-F
                     /note="pBR322 origin, forward primer"
     CDS             complement(7039..7899)
                     /codon_start=1
                     /gene="bla"
                     /product="beta-lactamase"
                     /label=AmpR
                     /note="confers resistance to ampicillin, carbenicillin, and
                     related antibiotics"
                     /translation="MSIQHFRVALIPFFAAFCLPVFAHPETLVKVKDAEDQLGARVGYI
                     ELDLNSGKILESFRPEERFPMMSTFKVLLCGAVLSRIDAGQEQLGRRIHYSQNDLVEYS
                     PVTEKHLTDGMTVRELCSAAITMSDNTAANLLLTTIGGPKELTAFLHNMGDHVTRLDRW
                     EPELNEAIPNDERDTTMPVAMATTLRKLLTGELLTLASRQQLIDWMEADKVAGPLLRSA
                     LPAGWFIADKSGAGERGSRGIIAALGPDGKPSRIVVIYTTGSQATMDERNRQIAEIGAS
                     LIKHW"
     primer_bind     7662..7681
                     /label=Amp-R
                     /note="Ampicillin resistance gene, reverse primer"
     promoter        complement(7900..8004)
                     /gene="bla"
                     /label=AmpR promoter
ORIGIN
        1 aagtgccacc tgcagcctga atatgggcca aacaggatat ctgtggtaag cagttcctgc
       61 cccggctcag ggccaagaac agatggaaca gctgaatatg ggccaaacag gatatctgtg
      121 gtaagcagtt cctgccccgg ctcagggcca agaacagatg gtccccagat gcggtccagc
      181 cctcagcagt ttctagagaa ccatcagatg tttccagggt gccccaagga cctgaaatga
      241 ccctgtgcct tatttgaact aaccaatcag ttcgcttctc gcttctgttc gcgcgcttct
      301 gctccccgag ctcaataaaa gagcccacaa cccctcactc ggggcgccag tcctccgatt
      361 gactgagtcg cccgggtacc cgtgtatcca ataaaccctc ttgcagttgc atccgacttg
      421 tggtctcgct gttccttggg agggtctcct ctgagtgatt gactacccgt cagcgggggt
      481 ctttcatttg ggggctcgtc cgggatcggg agacccctgc ccagggacca ccgacccacc
      541 accgggaggc aagctggcca gcaacttatc tgtgtctgtc cgattgtcta gtgtctatga
      601 ctgattttat gcgcctgcgt cggtactagt tagctaacta gctctgtatc tggcggaccc
      661 gtggtggaac tgacgagttc tgaacacccg gccgcaaccc tgggagacgt cccagggact
      721 ttgggggccg tttttgtggc ccgacctgag gaagggagtc gatgtggaat ccgaccccgt
      781 caggatatgt ggttctggta ggagacgaga acctaaaaca gttcccgcct ccgtctgaat
      841 ttttgctttc ggtttggaac cgaagccgcg cgtcttgtct gctgcagcgc tgcagcatcg
      901 ttctgtgttg tctctgtctg actgtgtttc tgtatttgtc tgaaaattag ggccagactg
      961 ttaccactcc cttaagtttg accttaggtc actggaaaga tgtcgagcgg atcgctcaca
     1021 accagtcggt agatgtcaag aagagacgtt gggttacctt ctgctctgca gaatggccaa
     1081 cctttaacgt cggatggccg cgagacggca cctttaaccg agacctcatc acccaggtta
     1141 agatcaaggt cttttcacct ggcccgcatg gacacccaga ccaggtcccc tacatcgtga
     1201 cctgggaagc cttggctttt gacccccctc cctgggtcaa gccctttgta caccctaagc
     1261 ctccgcctcc tcttcctcca tccgccccgt ctctccccct tgaacctcct cgttcgaccc
     1321 cgcctcgatc ctccctttat ccagccctca ctccttctct aggcgccggc cggatcccag
     1381 tgtggtggta cgtacgctac cggtcgccac catggtgagc aagggcgagg agctgttcac
     1441 cggggtggtg cccatcctgg tcgagctgga cggcgacgta aacggccaca agttcagcgt
     1501 gtccggcgag ggcgagggcg atgccaccta cggcaagctg accctgaagt tcatctgcac
     1561 caccggcaag ctgcccgtgc cctggcccac cctcgtgacc accctgacct acggcgtgca
     1621 gtgcttcagc cgctaccccg accacatgaa gcagcacgac ttcttcaagt ccgccatgcc
     1681 cgaaggctac gtccaggagc gcaccatctt cttcaaggac gacggcaact acaagacccg
     1741 cgccgaggtg aagttcgagg gcgacaccct ggtgaaccgc atcgagctga agggcatcga
     1801 cttcaaggag gacggcaaca tcctggggca caagctggag tacaactaca acagccacaa
     1861 cgtctatatc atggccgaca agcagaagaa cggcatcaag gtgaacttca agatccgcca
     1921 caacatcgag gacggcagcg tgcagctcgc cgaccactac cagcagaaca cccccatcgg
     1981 cgacggcccc gtgctgctgc ccgacaacca ctacctgagc acccagtccg ccctgagcaa
     2041 agaccccaac gagaagcgcg atcacatggt cctgctggag ttcgtgaccg ccgccgggat
     2101 cactctcggc atggacgagc tgtacaagtc cggactcaga tctcgagctc aagcttcgaa
     2161 ttctgcagtc gacggtaccg cgggcagcgc tgccaacctg ccggccatgg agaccccgtc
     2221 ccagcggcgc gccacccgca gcggggcgca ggccagctcc actccgctgt cgcccacccg
     2281 catcacccgg ctgcaggaga aggaggacct gcaggagctc aatgatcgct tggcggtcta
     2341 catcgaccgt gtgcgctcgc tggaaacgga gaacgcaggg ctgcgccttc gcatcaccga
     2401 gtctgaagag gtggtcagcc gcgaggtgtc cggcatcaag gccgcctacg aggccgagct
     2461 cggggatgcc cgcaagaccc ttgactcagt agccaaggag cgcgcccgcc tgcagctgga
     2521 gctgagcaaa gtgcgtgagg agtttaagga gctgaaagcg cgcaatacca agaaggaggg
     2581 tgacctgata gctgctcagg ctcggctgaa ggacctggag gctctgctga actccaagga
     2641 ggccgcactg agcactgctc tcagtgagaa gcgcacgctg gagggcgagc tgcatgatct
     2701 gcggggccag gtggccaagc ttgaggcagc cctaggtgag gccaagaagc aacttcagga
     2761 tgagatgctg cggcgggtgg atgctgagaa caggctgcag accatgaagg aggaactgga
     2821 cttccagaag aacatctaca gtgaggagct gcgtgagacc aagcgccgtc atgagacccg
     2881 actggtggag attgacaatg ggaagcagcg tgagtttgag agccggctgg cggatgcgct
     2941 gcaggaactg cgggcccagc atgaggacca ggtggagcag tataagaagg agctggagaa
     3001 gacttattct gccaagctgg acaatgccag gcagtctgct gagaggaaca gcaacctggt
     3061 gggggctgcc cacgaggagc tgcagcagtc gcgcatccgc atcgacagcc tctctgccca
     3121 gctcagccag ctccagaagc agctggcagc caaggaggcg aagcttcgag acctggagga
     3181 ctcactggcc cgtgagcggg acaccagccg gcggctgctg gcggaaaagg agcgggagat
     3241 ggccgagatg cgggcaagga tgcagcagca gctggacgag taccaggagc ttctggacat
     3301 caagctggcc ctggacatgg agatccacgc ctaccgcaag ctcttggagg gcgaggagga
     3361 gaggctacgc ctgtccccca gccctacctc gcagcgcagc cgtggccgtg cttcctctca
     3421 ctcatcccag acacagggtg ggggcagcgt caccaaaaag cgcaaactgg agtccactga
     3481 gagccgcagc agcttctcac agcacgcacg cactagcggg cgcgtggccg tggaggaggt
     3541 ggatgaggag ggcaagtttg tccggctgcg caacaagtcc aatgaggacc agtccatggg
     3601 caattggcag atcaagcgcc agaatggaga tgatcccttg ctgacttacc ggttcccacc
     3661 aaagttcacc ctgaaggctg ggcaggtggt gacgatctgg gctgcaggag ctggggccac
     3721 ccacagcccc cctaccgacc tggtgtggaa ggcacagaac acctggggct gcgggaacag
     3781 cctgcgtacg gctctcatca actccactgg ggaagaagtg gccatgcgca agctggtgcg
     3841 ctcagtgact gtggttgagg acgacgagga tgaggatgga gatgacctgc tccatcacca
     3901 ccacggctcc cactgcagca gctcggggga ccccgctgag tacaacctgc gctcgcgcac
     3961 cgtgctgtgc gggacctgcg ggcagcctgc cgacaaggca tctgccagcg gctcaggagc
     4021 ccagagcccc cagaactgca gcatcatgta atctgggacc tgccaggcag gggtgggggt
     4081 ggaggcttcc tgcgtcctcc tcacctcatg cccaccccct gccctgcacg tcatgggagg
     4141 gggcttgaag ccaaagaaaa ataacccttt ggtttttttc ttctgtattt ttttttctaa
     4201 gagaagttat tttctacagt ggttttatac tgaaggaaaa acacaagcaa aaaaaaaaaa
     4261 aaaaaaaaaa aaaaaaaaaa aaaaaaaaaa aaaaaaaaaa gcgtctagaa accctttaga
     4321 tctgctgcag cgcgccagca cagtggtcga ccctgtggaa tgtgtgtcag ttagggtgtg
     4381 gaaagtcccc aggctcccca gcaggcagaa gtatgcaaag catgcatctc aattagtcag
     4441 caaccaggtg tggaaagtcc ccaggctccc cagcaggcag aagtatgcaa agcatgcatc
     4501 tcaattagtc agcaaccata gtcccgcccc taactccgcc catcccgccc ctaactccgc
     4561 ccagttccgc ccattctccg ccccatggct gactaatttt ttttatttat gcagaggccg
     4621 aggccgcctc ggcctctgag ctattccaga agtagtgagg aggctttttt ggaggcctag
     4681 gcttttgcaa aaagcttacc atgaccgagt acaagcccac ggtgcgcctc gccacccgcg
     4741 acgacgtccc cagggccgta cgcaccctcg ccgccgcgtt cgccgactac cccgccacgc
     4801 gccacaccgt cgatccggac cgccacatcg agcgggtcac cgagctgcaa gaactcttcc
     4861 tcacgcgcgt cgggctcgac atcggcaagg tgtgggtcgc ggacgacggc gccgcggtgg
     4921 cggtctggac cacgccggag agcgtcgaag cgggggcggt gttcgccgag atcggcccgc
     4981 gcatggccga gttgagcggt tcccggctgg ccgcgcagca acagatggaa ggcctcctgg
     5041 cgccgcaccg gcccaaggag cccgcgtggt tcctggccac cgtcggcgtc tcgcccgacc
     5101 accagggcaa gggtctgggc agcgccgtcg tgctccccgg agtggaggcg gccgagcgcg
     5161 ccggggtgcc cgccttcctg gagacctccg cgccccgcaa cctccccttc tacgagcggc
     5221 tcggcttcac cgtcaccgcc gacgtcgagg tgcccgaagg accgcgcacc tggtgcatga
     5281 cccgcaagcc cggtgcctga cgcccgcccc acgacccgca gcgcccgacc gaaaggagcg
     5341 cacgacccca tgcatcgata aaataaaaga ttttatttag tctccagaaa aaggggggaa
     5401 tgaaagaccc cacctgtagg tttggcaagc tagcttaagt aacgccattt tgcaaggcat
     5461 ggaaaaatac ataactgaga atagagaagt tcagatcaag gtcaggaaca gatggaacag
     5521 ctgaatatgg gccaaacagg atatctgtgg taagcagttc ctgccccggc tcagggccaa
     5581 gaacagatgg aacagctgaa tatgggccaa acaggatatc tgtggtaagc agttcctgcc
     5641 ccggctcagg gccaagaaca gatggtcccc agatgcggtc cagccctcag cagtttctag
     5701 agaaccatca gatgtttcca gggtgcccca aggacctgaa atgaccctgt gccttatttg
     5761 aactaaccaa tcagttcgct tctcgcttct gttcgcgcgc ttctgctccc cgagctcaat
     5821 aaaagagccc acaacccctc actcggggcg ccagtcctcc gattgactga gtcgcccggg
     5881 tacccgtgta tccaataaac cctcttgcag ttgcatccga cttgtggtct cgctgttcct
     5941 tgggagggtc tcctctgagt gattgactac ccgtcagcgg gggtctttca catgcagcat
     6001 gtatcaaaat taatttggtt ttttttctta agtatttaca ttaaatggcc atagttgcat
     6061 taatgaatcg gccaacgcgc ggggagaggc ggtttgcgta ttgggcgctc ttccgcttcc
     6121 tcgctcactg actcgctgcg ctcggtcgtt cggctgcggc gagcggtatc agctcactca
     6181 aaggcggtaa tacggttatc cacagaatca ggggataacg caggaaagaa catgtgagca
     6241 aaaggccagc aaaaggccag gaaccgtaaa aaggccgcgt tgctggcgtt tttccatagg
     6301 ctccgccccc ctgacgagca tcacaaaaat cgacgctcaa gtcagaggtg gcgaaacccg
     6361 acaggactat aaagatacca ggcgtttccc cctggaagct ccctcgtgcg ctctcctgtt
     6421 ccgaccctgc cgcttaccgg atacctgtcc gcctttctcc cttcgggaag cgtggcgctt
     6481 tctcatagct cacgctgtag gtatctcagt tcggtgtagg tcgttcgctc caagctgggc
     6541 tgtgtgcacg aaccccccgt tcagcccgac cgctgcgcct tatccggtaa ctatcgtctt
     6601 gagtccaacc cggtaagaca cgacttatcg ccactggcag cagccactgg taacaggatt
     6661 agcagagcga ggtatgtagg cggtgctaca gagttcttga agtggtggcc taactacggc
     6721 tacactagaa gaacagtatt tggtatctgc gctctgctga agccagttac cttcggaaaa
     6781 agagttggta gctcttgatc cggcaaacaa accaccgctg gtagcggtgg tttttttgtt
     6841 tgcaagcagc agattacgcg cagaaaaaaa ggatctcaag aagatccttt gatcttttct
     6901 acggggtctg acgctcagtg gaacgaaaac tcacgttaag ggattttggt catgagatta
     6961 tcaaaaagga tcttcaccta gatccttttg cggccgcaaa tcaatctaaa gtatatatga
     7021 gtaaacttgg tctgacagtt accaatgctt aatcagtgag gcacctatct cagcgatctg
     7081 tctatttcgt tcatccatag ttgcctgact ccccgtcgtg tagataacta cgatacggga
     7141 gggcttacca tctggcccca gtgctgcaat gataccgcga gacccacgct caccggctcc
     7201 agatttatca gcaataaacc agccagccgg aagggccgag cgcagaagtg gtcctgcaac
     7261 tttatccgcc tccatccagt ctattaattg ttgccgggaa gctagagtaa gtagttcgcc
     7321 agttaatagt ttgcgcaacg ttgttgccat tgctacaggc atcgtggtgt cacgctcgtc
     7381 gtttggtatg gcttcattca gctccggttc ccaacgatca aggcgagtta catgatcccc
     7441 catgttgtgc aaaaaagcgg ttagctcctt cggtcctccg atcgttgtca gaagtaagtt
     7501 ggccgcagtg ttatcactca tggttatggc agcactgcat aattctctta ctgtcatgcc
     7561 atccgtaaga tgcttttctg tgactggtga gtactcaacc aagtcattct gagaatagtg
     7621 tatgcggcga ccgagttgct cttgcccggc gtcaatacgg gataataccg cgccacatag
     7681 cagaacttta aaagtgctca tcattggaaa acgttcttcg gggcgaaaac tctcaaggat
     7741 cttaccgctg ttgagatcca gttcgatgta acccactcgt gcacccaact gatcttcagc
     7801 atcttttact ttcaccagcg tttctgggtg agcaaaaaca ggaaggcaaa atgccgcaaa
     7861 aaagggaata agggcgacac ggaaatgttg aatactcata ctcttccttt ttcaatatta
     7921 ttgaagcatt tatcagggtt attgtctcat gagcggatac atatttgaat gtatttagaa
     7981 aaataaacaa ataggggttc cgcgcacatt tccccgaa
//
