Features (pLannotate 1.2.2; 14 found; start..end, strand, type, name):
    244..843     +  CDS            PuroR: puromycin N-acetyltransferase; pac from Streptomyces alboniger; confers resistance to puromycin
    942..1063    +  LTR            3' LTR (ΔU3) (fragment): self-inactivating 3' long terminal repeat (LTR) from Moloney murine leukemia virus
   1064..1533    +  LTR            LTR: long terminal repeat from Moloney murine leukemia virus
   1599..1651    -  CDS            lacI (fragment): lac repressor; lacI; The lac repressor binds to the lac operator to inhibit transcription in E. coli. This inhibition can be relieved by adding lactose or isopropyl-β-D-thiogalactopyranoside (IPTG).
   1834..2422    -  rep_origin     ori: high-copy-number ColE1/pMB1/pBR322/pUC origin of replication
   2582..3442    -  CDS            AmpR: β-lactamase; bla; confers resistance to ampicillin, carbenicillin, and related antibiotics
   3443..3547    -  promoter       AmpR promoter: bla
   3578..4047    +  LTR            LTR: long terminal repeat from Moloney murine leukemia virus
   4171..4445    +  misc_feature   MESV Ψ (fragment): packaging signal of murine embryonic stem cell virus
   4512..4928    +  CDS            gag (truncated): truncated Moloney murine leukemia virus (MMLV) gag gene lacking the start codon
   4973..5689    +  CDS            EGFP: EGFP is a basic (constitutively fluorescent) green fluorescent protein published in 1996, derived from Aequorea victoria. It is reported to be a rapidly-maturing weak dimer with moderate acid sensitivity.
   5690..5746    +  misc_feature   MCS (fragment): multiple cloning site
   5768..7585    +  CDS            LMNA (fragment): LMNA_HUMAN - Also known as LMN1. Experimental evidence at protein level: Swiss-Prot protein existence level 1. Prelamin-A/C can accelerate smooth muscle cell senescence. It acts to disrupt mitosis and induce DNA damage in vascular smooth muscle cells (VSMCs), leading to mitotic failure, genomic instability, and premature senescence. From Homo sapiens (Human).
   7933..234     +  promoter       SV40 promoter (across the origin): SV40 enhancer and early promoter
>Addgene plasmid #17663 | pBABE-puro-GFP-progerin | addgene full sequence | sequence record 482790 | Addgene Long Read Sequencing Result
TCCCCAGGCTCCCCAGCAGGCAGAAGTATGCAAAGCATGCATCTCAATTAGTCAGCAACCATAGTCCCGC
CCCTAACTCCGCCCATCCCGCCCCTAACTCCGCCCAGTTCCGCCCATTCTCCGCCCCATGGCTGACTAAT
TTTTTTTATTTATGCAGAGGCCGAGGCCGCCTCGGCCTCTGAGCTATTCCAGAAGTAGTGAGGAGGCTTT
TTTGGAGGCCTAGGCTTTTGCAAAAAGCTTACCATGACCGAGTACAAGCCCACGGTGCGCCTCGCCACCC
GCGACGACGTCCCCAGGGCCGTACGCACCCTCGCCGCCGCGTTCGCCGACTACCCCGCCACGCGCCACAC
CGTCGATCCGGACCGCCACATCGAGCGGGTCACCGAGCTGCAAGAACTCTTCCTCACGCGCGTCGGGCTC
GACATCGGCAAGGTGTGGGTCGCGGACGACGGCGCCGCGGTGGCGGTCTGGACCACGCCGGAGAGCGTCG
AAGCGGGGGCGGTGTTCGCCGAGATCGGCCCGCGCATGGCCGAGTTGAGCGGTTCCCGGCTGGCCGCGCA
GCAACAGATGGAAGGCCTCCTGGCGCCGCACCGGCCCAAGGAGCCCGCGTGGTTCCTGGCCACCGTCGGC
GTCTCGCCCGACCACCAGGGCAAGGGTCTGGGCAGCGCCGTCGTGCTCCCCGGAGTGGAGGCGGCCGAGC
GCGCCGGGGTGCCCGCCTTCCTGGAGACCTCCGCGCCCCGCAACCTCCCCTTCTACGAGCGGCTCGGCTT
CACCGTCACCGCCGACGTCGAGGTGCCCGAAGGACCGCGCACCTGGTGCATGACCCGCAAGCCCGGTGCC
TGACGCCCGCCCCACGACCCGCAGCGCCCGACCGAAAGGAGCGCACGACCCCATGCATCGATAAAATAAA
AGATTTTATTTAGTCTCCAGAAAAAGGGGGGAATGAAAGACCCCACCTGTAGGTTTGGCAAGCTAGCTTA
AGTAACGCCATTTTGCAAGGCATGGAAAAATACATAACTGAGAATAGAGAAGTTCAGATCAAGGTCAGGA
ACAGATGGAACAGCTGAATATGGGCCAAACAGGATATCTGTGGTAAGCAGTTCCTGCCCCGGCTCAGGGC
CAAGAACAGATGGAACAGCTGAATATGGGCCAAACAGGATATCTGTGGTAAGCAGTTCCTGCCCCGGCTC
AGGGCCAAGAACAGATGGTCCCCAGATGCGGTCCAGCCCTCAGCAGTTTCTAGAGAACCATCAGATGTTT
CCAGGGTGCCCCAAGGACCTGAAATGACCCTGTGCCTTATTTGAACTAACCAATCAGTTCGCTTCTCGCT
TCTGTTCGCGCGCTTCTGCTCCCCGAGCTCAATAAAAGAGCCCACAACCCCTCACTCGGGGCGCCAGTCC
TCCGATTGACTGAGTCGCCCGGGTACCCGTGTATCCAATAAACCCTCTTGCAGTTGCATCCGACTTGTGG
TCTCGCTGTTCCTTGGGAGGGTCTCCTCTGAGTGATTGACTACCCGTCAGCGGGGGTCTTTCACATGCAG
CATGTATCAAAATTAATTTGGTTTTTTTTCTTAAGTATTTACATTAAATGGCCATAGTTGCATTAATGAA
TCGGCCAACGCGCGGGGAGAGGCGGTTTGCGTATTGGGCGCTCTTCCGCTTCCTCGCTCACTGACTCGCT
GCGCTCGGTCGTTCGGCTGCGGCGAGCGGTATCAGCTCACTCAAAGGCGGTAATACGGTTATCCACAGAA
TCAGGGGATAACGCAGGAAAGAACATGTGAGCAAAAGGCCAGCAAAAGGCCAGGAACCGTAAAAAGGCCG
CGTTGCTGGCGTTTTTCCATAGGCTCCGCCCCCCTGACGAGCATCACAAAAATCGACGCTCAAGTCAGAG
GTGGCGAAACCCGACAGGACTATAAAGATACCAGGCGTTTCCCCCTGGAAGCTCCCTCGTGCGCTCTCCT
GTTCCGACCCTGCCGCTTACCGGATACCTGTCCGCCTTTCTCCCTTCGGGAAGCGTGGCGCTTTCTCATA
GCTCACGCTGTAGGTATCTCAGTTCGGTGTAGGTCGTTCGCTCCAAGCTGGGCTGTGTGCACGAACCCCC
CGTTCAGCCCGACCGCTGCGCCTTATCCGGTAACTATCGTCTTGAGTCCAACCCGGTAAGACACGACTTA
TCGCCACTGGCAGCAGCCACTGGTAACAGGATTAGCAGAGCGAGGTATGTAGGCGGTGCTACAGAGTTCT
TGAAGTGGTGGCCTAACTACGGCTACACTAGAAGAACAGTATTTGGTATCTGCGCTCTGCTGAAGCCAGT
TACCTTCGGAAAAAGAGTTGGTAGCTCTTGATCCGGCAAACAAACCACCGCTGGTAGCGGTGGTTTTTTT
GTTTGCAAGCAGCAGATTACGCGCAGAAAAAAAGGATCTCAAGAAGATCCTTTGATCTTTTCTACGGGGT
CTGACGCTCAGTGGAACGAAAACTCACGTTAAGGGATTTTGGTCATGAGATTATCAAAAAGGATCTTCAC
CTAGATCCTTTTGCGGCCGCAAATCAATCTAAAGTATATATGAGTAAACTTGGTCTGACAGTTACCAATG
CTTAATCAGTGAGGCACCTATCTCAGCGATCTGTCTATTTCGTTCATCCATAGTTGCCTGACTCCCCGTC
GTGTAGATAACTACGATACGGGAGGGCTTACCATCTGGCCCCAGTGCTGCAATGATACCGCGAGACCCAC
GCTCACCGGCTCCAGATTTATCAGCAATAAACCAGCCAGCCGGAAGGGCCGAGCGCAGAAGTGGTCCTGC
AACTTTATCCGCCTCCATCCAGTCTATTAATTGTTGCCGGGAAGCTAGAGTAAGTAGTTCGCCAGTTAAT
AGTTTGCGCAACGTTGTTGCCATTGCTACAGGCATCGTGGTGTCACGCTCGTCGTTTGGTATGGCTTCAT
TCAGCTCCGGTTCCCAACGATCAAGGCGAGTTACATGATCCCCCATGTTGTGCAAAAAAGCGGTTAGCTC
CTTCGGTCCTCCGATCGTTGTCAGAAGTAAGTTGGCCGCAGTGTTATCACTCATGGTTATGGCAGCACTG
CATAATTCTCTTACTGTCATGCCATCCGTAAGATGCTTTTCTGTGACTGGTGAGTACTCAACCAAGTCAT
TCTGAGAATAGTGTATGCGGCGACCGAGTTGCTCTTGCCCGGCGTCAATACGGGATAATACCGCGCCACA
TAGCAGAACTTTAAAAGTGCTCATCATTGGAAAACGTTCTTCGGGGCGAAAACTCTCAAGGATCTTACCG
CTGTTGAGATCCAGTTCGATGTAACCCACTCGTGCACCCAACTGATCTTCAGCATCTTTTACTTTCACCA
GCGTTTCTGGGTGAGCAAAAACAGGAAGGCAAAATGCCGCAAAAAAGGGAATAAGGGCGACACGGAAATG
TTGAATACTCATACTCTTCCTTTTTCAATATTATTGAAGCATTTATCAGGGTTATTGTCTCATGAGCGGA
TACATATTTGAATGTATTTAGAAAAATAAACAAATAGGGGTTCCGCGCACATTTCCCCGAAAAGTGCCAC
CTGCAGCCTGAATATGGGCCAAACAGGATATCTGTGGTAAGCAGTTCCTGCCCCGGCTCAGGGCCAAGAA
CAGATGGAACAGCTGAATATGGGCCAAACAGGATATCTGTGGTAAGCAGTTCCTGCCCCGGCTCAGGGCC
AAGAACAGATGGTCCCCAGATGCGGTCCAGCCCTCAGCAGTTTCTAGAGAACCATCAGATGTTTCCAGGG
TGCCCCAAGGACCTGAAATGACCCTGTGCCTTATTTGAACTAACCAATCAGTTCGCTTCTCGCTTCTGTT
CGCGCGCTTCTGCTCCCCGAGCTCAATAAAAGAGCCCACAACCCCTCACTCGGGGCGCCAGTCCTCCGAT
TGACTGAGTCGCCCGGGTACCCGTGTATCCAATAAACCCTCTTGCAGTTGCATCCGACTTGTGGTCTCGC
TGTTCCTTGGGAGGGTCTCCTCTGAGTGATTGACTACCCGTCAGCGGGGGTCTTTCATTTGGGGGCTCGT
CCGGGATCGGGAGACCCCTGCCCAGGGACCACCGACCCACCACCGGGAGGCAAGCTGGCCAGCAACTTAT
CTGTGTCTGTCCGATTGTCTAGTGTCTATGACTGATTTTATGCGCCTGCGTCGGTACTAGTTAGCTAACT
AGCTCTGTATCTGGCGGACCCGTGGTGGAACTGACGAGTTCTGAACACCCGGCCGCAACCCTGGGAGACG
TCCCAGGGACTTTGGGGGCCGTTTTTGTGGCCCGACCTGAGGAAGGGAGTCGATGTGGAATCCGACCCCG
TCAGGATATGTGGTTCTGGTAGGAGACGAGAACCTAAAACAGTTCCCGCCTCCGTCTGAATTTTTGCTTT
CGGTTTGGAACCGAAGCCGCGCGTCTTGTCTGCTGCAGCGCTGCAGCATCGTTCTGTGTTGTCTCTGTCT
GACTGTGTTTCTGTATTTGTCTGAAAATTAGGGCCAGACTGTTACCACTCCCTTAAGTTTGACCTTAGGT
CACTGGAAAGATGTCGAGCGGATCGCTCACAACCAGTCGGTAGATGTCAAGAAGAGACGTTGGGTTACCT
TCTGCTCTGCAGAATGGCCAACCTTTAACGTCGGATGGCCGCGAGACGGCACCTTTAACCGAGACCTCAT
CACCCAGGTTAAGATCAAGGTCTTTTCACCTGGCCCGCATGGACACCCAGACCAGGTCCCCTACATCGTG
ACCTGGGAAGCCTTGGCTTTTGACCCCCCTCCCTGGGTCAAGCCCTTTGTACACCCTAAGCCTCCGCCTC
CTCTTCCTCCATCCGCCCCGTCTCTCCCCCTTGAACCTCCTCGTTCGACCCCGCCTCGATCCTCCCTTTA
TCCAGCCCTCACTCCTTCTCTAGGCGCCGGCCGGATCCCAGTGTGGTGGTACGTACGCTACCGGTCGCCA
CCATGGTGAGCAAGGGCGAGGAGCTGTTCACCGGGGTGGTGCCCATCCTGGTCGAGCTGGACGGCGACGT
AAACGGCCACAAGTTCAGCGTGTCCGGCGAGGGCGAGGGCGATGCCACCTACGGCAAGCTGACCCTGAAG
TTCATCTGCACCACCGGCAAGCTGCCCGTGCCCTGGCCCACCCTCGTGACCACCCTGACCTACGGCGTGC
AGTGCTTCAGCCGCTACCCCGACCACATGAAGCAGCACGACTTCTTCAAGTCCGCCATGCCCGAAGGCTA
CGTCCAGGAGCGCACCATCTTCTTCAAGGACGACGGCAACTACAAGACCCGCGCCGAGGTGAAGTTCGAG
GGCGACACCCTGGTGAACCGCATCGAGCTGAAGGGCATCGACTTCAAGGAGGACGGCAACATCCTGGGGC
ACAAGCTGGAGTACAACTACAACAGCCACAACGTCTATATCATGGCCGACAAGCAGAAGAACGGCATCAA
GGTGAACTTCAAGATCCGCCACAACATCGAGGACGGCAGCGTGCAGCTCGCCGACCACTACCAGCAGAAC
ACCCCCATCGGCGACGGCCCCGTGCTGCTGCCCGACAACCACTACCTGAGCACCCAGTCCGCCCTGAGCA
AAGACCCCAACGAGAAGCGCGATCACATGGTCCTGCTGGAGTTCGTGACCGCCGCCGGGATCACTCTCGG
CATGGACGAGCTGTACAAGTCCGGACTCAGATCTCGAGCTCAAGCTTCGAATTCTGCAGTCGACGGTACC
GCGGGCAGCGCTGCCAACCTGCCGGCCATGGAGACCCCGTCCCAGCGGCGCGCCACCCGCAGCGGGGCGC
AGGCCAGCTCCACTCCGCTGTCGCCCACCCGCATCACCCGGCTGCAGGAGAAGGAGGACCTGCAGGAGCT
CAATGATCGCTTGGCGGTCTACATCGACCGTGTGCGCTCGCTGGAAACGGAGAACGCAGGGCTGCGCCTT
CGCATCACCGAGTCTGAAGAGGTGGTCAGCCGCGAGGTGTCCGGCATCAAGGCCGCCTACGAGGCCGAGC
TCGGGGATGCCCGCAAGACCCTTGACTCAGTAGCCAAGGAGCGCGCCCGCCTGCAGCTGGAGCTGAGCAA
AGTGCGTGAGGAGTTTAAGGAGCTGAAAGCGCGCAATACCAAGAAGGAGGGTGACCTGATAGCTGCTCAG
GCTCGGCTGAAGGACCTGGAGGCTCTGCTGAACTCCAAGGAGGCCGCACTGAGCACTGCTCTCAGTGAGA
AGCGCACGCTGGAGGGCGAGCTGCATGATCTGCGGGGCCAGGTGGCCAAGCTTGAGGCAGCCCTAGGTGA
GGCCAAGAAGCAACTTCAGGATGAGATGCTGCGGCGGGTGGATGCTGAGAACAGGCTGCAGACCATGAAG
GAGGAACTGGACTTCCAGAAGAACATCTACAGTGAGGAGCTGCGTGAGACCAAGCGCCGTCATGAGACCC
GACTGGTGGAGATTGACAATGGGAAGCAGCGTGAGTTTGAGAGCCGGCTGGCGGATGCGCTGCAGGAACT
GCGGGCCCAGCATGAGGACCAGGTGGAGCAGTATAAGAAGGAGCTGGAGAAGACTTATTCTGCCAAGCTG
GACAATGCCAGGCAGTCTGCTGAGAGGAACAGCAACCTGGTGGGGGCTGCCCACGAGGAGCTGCAGCAGT
CGCGCATCCGCATCGACAGCCTCTCTGCCCAGCTCAGCCAGCTCCAGAAGCAGCTGGCAGCCAAGGAGGC
GAAGCTTCGAGACCTGGAGGACTCACTGGCCCGTGAGCGGGACACCAGCCGGCGGCTGCTGGCGGAAAAG
GAGCGGGAGATGGCCGAGATGCGGGCAAGGATGCAGCAGCAGCTGGACGAGTACCAGGAGCTTCTGGACA
TCAAGCTGGCCCTGGACATGGAGATCCACGCCTACCGCAAGCTCTTGGAGGGCGAGGAGGAGAGGCTACG
CCTGTCCCCCAGCCCTACCTCGCAGCGCAGCCGTGGCCGTGCTTCCTCTCACTCATCCCAGACACAGGGT
GGGGGCAGCGTCACCAAAAAGCGCAAACTGGAGTCCACTGAGAGCCGCAGCAGCTTCTCACAGCACGCAC
GCACTAGCGGGCGCGTGGCCGTGGAGGAGGTGGATGAGGAGGGCAAGTTTGTCCGGCTGCGCAACAAGTC
CAATGAGGACCAGTCCATGGGCAATTGGCAGATCAAGCGCCAGAATGGAGATGATCCCTTGCTGACTTAC
CGGTTCCCACCAAAGTTCACCCTGAAGGCTGGGCAGGTGGTGACGATCTGGGCTGCAGGAGCTGGGGCCA
CCCACAGCCCCCCTACCGACCTGGTGTGGAAGGCACAGAACACCTGGGGCTGCGGGAACAGCCTGCGTAC
GGCTCTCATCAACTCCACTGGGGAAGAAGTGGCCATGCGCAAGCTGGTGCGCTCAGTGACTGTGGTTGAG
GACGACGAGGATGAGGATGGAGATGACCTGCTCCATCACCACCACGGCTCCCACTGCAGCAGCTCGGGGG
ACCCCGCTGAGTACAACCTGCGCTCGCGCACCGTGCTGTGCGGGACCTGCGGGCAGCCTGCCGACAAGGC
ATCTGCCAGCGGCTCAGGAGCCCAGAGCCCCCAGAACTGCAGCATCATGTAATCTGGGACCTGCCAGGCA
GGGGTGGGGGTGGAGGCTTCCTGCGTCCTCCTCACCTCATGCCCACCCCCTGCCCTGCACGTCATGGGAG
GGGGCTTGAAGCCAAAGAAAAATAACCCTTTGGTTTTTTTCTTCTGTATTTTTTTTTCTAAGAGAAGTTA
TTTTCTACAGTGGTTTTATACTGAAGGAAAAACACAAGCAAAAAAAAAAAAAAAAAAAAAAAAAAAAAAA
AAAAAAAAAAAAAAAAAAAAAAAAAAAAAAAGCGTCTAGAAACCCTTTAGATCTGCTGCAGCGCGCCAGC
ACAGTGGTCGACCCTGTGGAATGTGTGTCAGTTAGGGTGTGGAAAGTCCCCAGGCTCCCCAGCAGGCAGA
AGTATGCAAAGCATGCATCTCAATTAGTCAGCAACCAGGTGTGGAAAG
