Features (pLannotate 1.2.2; 14 found; start..end, strand, type, name):
    244..843     +  CDS            PuroR: puromycin N-acetyltransferase; pac from Streptomyces alboniger; confers resistance to puromycin
    942..1063    +  LTR            3' LTR (ΔU3) (fragment): self-inactivating 3' long terminal repeat (LTR) from Moloney murine leukemia virus
   1064..1533    +  LTR            LTR: long terminal repeat from Moloney murine leukemia virus
   1599..1651    -  CDS            lacI (fragment): lac repressor; lacI; The lac repressor binds to the lac operator to inhibit transcription in E. coli. This inhibition can be relieved by adding lactose or isopropyl-β-D-thiogalactopyranoside (IPTG).
   1834..2422    -  rep_origin     ori: high-copy-number ColE1/pMB1/pBR322/pUC origin of replication
   2582..3442    -  CDS            AmpR: β-lactamase; bla; confers resistance to ampicillin, carbenicillin, and related antibiotics
   3443..3547    -  promoter       AmpR promoter: bla
   3578..4047    +  LTR            LTR: long terminal repeat from Moloney murine leukemia virus
   4171..4445    +  misc_feature   MESV Ψ (fragment): packaging signal of murine embryonic stem cell virus
   4512..4928    +  CDS            gag (truncated): truncated Moloney murine leukemia virus (MMLV) gag gene lacking the start codon
   4973..5689    +  CDS            EGFP: EGFP is a basic (constitutively fluorescent) green fluorescent protein published in 1996, derived from Aequorea victoria. It is reported to be a rapidly-maturing weak dimer with moderate acid sensitivity.
   5690..5746    +  misc_feature   MCS (fragment): multiple cloning site
   5768..7585    +  CDS            LMNA (fragment): LMNA_HUMAN - Also known as LMN1. Experimental evidence at protein level: Swiss-Prot protein existence level 1. Prelamin-A/C can accelerate smooth muscle cell senescence. It acts to disrupt mitosis and induce DNA damage in vascular smooth muscle cells (VSMCs), leading to mitotic failure, genomic instability, and premature senescence. From Homo sapiens (Human).
   7998..234     +  promoter       SV40 promoter (across the origin): SV40 enhancer and early promoter
>Addgene plasmid #17663 | pBABE-puro-GFP-progerin Sequencing Result | analyzer sequence | sequence record 418736
TCCCCAGGCTCCCCAGCAGGCAGAAGTATGCAAAGCATGCATCTCAATTAGTCAGCAACCATAGTCCCGC
CCCTAACTCCGCCCATCCCGCCCCTAACTCCGCCCAGTTCCGCCCATTCTCCGCCCCATGGCTGACTAAT
TTTTTTTATTTATGCAGAGGCCGAGGCCGCCTCGGCCTCTGAGCTATTCCAGAAGTAGTGAGGAGGCTTT
TTTGGAGGCCTAGGCTTTTGCAAAAAGCTTACCATGACCGAGTACAAGCCCACGGTGCGCCTCGCCACCC
GCGACGACGTCCCCAGGGCCGTACGCACCCTCGCCGCCGCGTTCGCCGACTACCCCGCCACGCGCCACAC
CGTCGATCCGGACCGCCACATCGAGCGGGTCACCGAGCTGCAAGAACTCTTCCTCACGCGCGTCGGGCTC
GACATCGGCAAGGTGTGGGTCGCGGACGACGGCGCCGCGGTGGCGGTCTGGACCACGCCGGAGAGCGTCG
AAGCGGGGGCGGTGTTCGCCGAGATCGGCCCGCGCATGGCCGAGTTGAGCGGTTCCCGGCTGGCCGCGCA
GCAACAGATGGAAGGCCTCCTGGCGCCGCACCGGCCCAAGGAGCCCGCGTGGTTCCTGGCCACCGTCGGC
GTCTCGCCCGACCACCAGGGCAAGGGTCTGGGCAGCGCCGTCGTGCTCCCCGGAGTGGAGGCGGCCGAGC
GCGCCGGGGTGCCCGCCTTCCTGGAGACCTCCGCGCCCCGCAACCTCCCCTTCTACGAGCGGCTCGGCTT
CACCGTCACCGCCGACGTCGAGGTGCCCGAAGGACCGCGCACCTGGTGCATGACCCGCAAGCCCGGTGCC
TGACGCCCGCCCCACGACCCGCAGCGCCCGACCGAAAGGAGCGCACGACCCCATGCATCGATAAAATAAA
AGATTTTATTTAGTCTCCAGAAAAAGGGGGGAATGAAAGACCCCACCTGTAGGTTTGGCAAGCTAGCTTA
AGTAACGCCATTTTGCAAGGCATGGAAAAATACATAACTGAGAATAGAGAAGTTCAGATCAAGGTCAGGA
ACAGATGGAACAGCTGAATATGGGCCAAACAGGATATCTGTGGTAAGCAGTTCCTGCCCCGGCTCAGGGC
CAAGAACAGATGGAACAGCTGAATATGGGCCAAACAGGATATCTGTGGTAAGCAGTTCCTGCCCCGGCTC
AGGGCCAAGAACAGATGGTCCCCAGATGCGGTCCAGCCCTCAGCAGTTTCTAGAGAACCATCAGATGTTT
CCAGGGTGCCCCAAGGACCTGAAATGACCCTGTGCCTTATTTGAACTAACCAATCAGTTCGCTTCTCGCT
TCTGTTCGCGCGCTTCTGCTCCCCGAGCTCAATAAAAGAGCCCACAACCCCTCACTCGGGGCGCCAGTCC
TCCGATTGACTGAGTCGCCCGGGTACCCGTGTATCCAATAAACCCTCTTGCAGTTGCATCCGACTTGTGG
TCTCGCTGTTCCTTGGGAGGGTCTCCTCTGAGTGATTGACTACCCGTCAGCGGGGGTCTTTCACATGCAG
CATGTATCAAAATTAATTTGGTTTTTTTTCTTAAGTATTTACATTAAATGGCCATAGTTGCATTAATGAA
TCGGCCAACGCGCGGGGAGAGGCGGTTTGCGTATTGGGCGCTCTTCCGCTTCCTCGCTCACTGACTCGCT
GCGCTCGGTCGTTCGGCTGCGGCGAGCGGTATCAGCTCACTCAAAGGCGGTAATACGGTTATCCACAGAA
TCAGGGGATAACGCAGGAAAGAACATGTGAGCAAAAGGCCAGCAAAAGGCCAGGAACCGTAAAAAGGCCG
CGTTGCTGGCGTTTTTCCATAGGCTCCGCCCCCCTGACGAGCATCACAAAAATCGACGCTCAAGTCAGAG
GTGGCGAAACCCGACAGGACTATAAAGATACCAGGCGTTTCCCCCTGGAAGCTCCCTCGTGCGCTCTCCT
GTTCCGACCCTGCCGCTTACCGGATACCTGTCCGCCTTTCTCCCTTCGGGAAGCGTGGCGCTTTCTCATA
GCTCACGCTGTAGGTATCTCAGTTCGGTGTAGGTCGTTCGCTCCAAGCTGGGCTGTGTGCACGAACCCCC
CGTTCAGCCCGACCGCTGCGCCTTATCCGGTAACTATCGTCTTGAGTCCAACCCGGTAAGACACGACTTA
TCGCCACTGGCAGCAGCCACTGGTAACAGGATTAGCAGAGCGAGGTATGTAGGCGGTGCTACAGAGTTCT
TGAAGTGGTGGCCTAACTACGGCTACACTAGAAGAACAGTATTTGGTATCTGCGCTCTGCTGAAGCCAGT
TACCTTCGGAAAAAGAGTTGGTAGCTCTTGATCCGGCAAACAAACCACCGCTGGTAGCGGTGGTTTTTTT
GTTTGCAAGCAGCAGATTACGCGCAGAAAAAAAGGATCTCAAGAAGATCCTTTGATCTTTTCTACGGGGT
CTGACGCTCAGTGGAACGAAAACTCACGTTAAGGGATTTTGGTCATGAGATTATCAAAAAGGATCTTCAC
CTAGATCCTTTTGCGGCCGCAAATCAATCTAAAGTATATATGAGTAAACTTGGTCTGACAGTTACCAATG
CTTAATCAGTGAGGCACCTATCTCAGCGATCTGTCTATTTCGTTCATCCATAGTTGCCTGACTCCCCGTC
GTGTAGATAACTACGATACGGGAGGGCTTACCATCTGGCCCCAGTGCTGCAATGATACCGCGAGACCCAC
GCTCACCGGCTCCAGATTTATCAGCAATAAACCAGCCAGCCGGAAGGGCCGAGCGCAGAAGTGGTCCTGC
AACTTTATCCGCCTCCATCCAGTCTATTAATTGTTGCCGGGAAGCTAGAGTAAGTAGTTCGCCAGTTAAT
AGTTTGCGCAACGTTGTTGCCATTGCTACAGGCATCGTGGTGTCACGCTCGTCGTTTGGTATGGCTTCAT
TCAGCTCCGGTTCCCAACGATCAAGGCGAGTTACATGATCCCCCATGTTGTGCAAAAAAGCGGTTAGCTC
CTTCGGTCCTCCGATCGTTGTCAGAAGTAAGTTGGCCGCAGTGTTATCACTCATGGTTATGGCAGCACTG
CATAATTCTCTTACTGTCATGCCATCCGTAAGATGCTTTTCTGTGACTGGTGAGTACTCAACCAAGTCAT
TCTGAGAATAGTGTATGCGGCGACCGAGTTGCTCTTGCCCGGCGTCAATACGGGATAATACCGCGCCACA
TAGCAGAACTTTAAAAGTGCTCATCATTGGAAAACGTTCTTCGGGGCGAAAACTCTCAAGGATCTTACCG
CTGTTGAGATCCAGTTCGATGTAACCCACTCGTGCACCCAACTGATCTTCAGCATCTTTTACTTTCACCA
GCGTTTCTGGGTGAGCAAAAACAGGAAGGCAAAATGCCGCAAAAAAGGGAATAAGGGCGACACGGAAATG
TTGAATACTCATACTCTTCCTTTTTCAATATTATTGAAGCATTTATCAGGGTTATTGTCTCATGAGCGGA
TACATATTTGAATGTATTTAGAAAAATAAACAAATAGGGGTTCCGCGCACATTTCCCCGAAAAGTGCCAC
CTGCAGCCTGAATATGGGCCAAACAGGATATCTGTGGTAAGCAGTTCCTGCCCCGGCTCAGGGCCAAGAA
CAGATGGAACAGCTGAATATGGGCCAAACAGGATATCTGTGGTAAGCAGTTCCTGCCCCGGCTCAGGGCC
AAGAACAGATGGTCCCCAGATGCGGTCCAGCCCTCAGCAGTTTCTAGAGAACCATCAGATGTTTCCAGGG
TGCCCCAAGGACCTGAAATGACCCTGTGCCTTATTTGAACTAACCAATCAGTTCGCTTCTCGCTTCTGTT
CGCGCGCTTCTGCTCCCCGAGCTCAATAAAAGAGCCCACAACCCCTCACTCGGGGCGCCAGTCCTCCGAT
TGACTGAGTCGCCCGGGTACCCGTGTATCCAATAAACCCTCTTGCAGTTGCATCCGACTTGTGGTCTCGC
TGTTCCTTGGGAGGGTCTCCTCTGAGTGATTGACTACCCGTCAGCGGGGGTCTTTCATTTGGGGGCTCGT
CCGGGATCGGGAGACCCCTGCCCAGGGACCACCGACCCACCACCGGGAGGCAAGCTGGCCAGCAACTTAT
CTGTGTCTGTCCGATTGTCTAGTGTCTATGACTGATTTTATGCGCCTGCGTCGGTACTAGTTAGCTAACT
AGCTCTGTATCTGGCGGACCCGTGGTGGAACTGACGAGTTCTGAACACCCGGCCGCAACCCTGGGAGACG
TCCCAGGGACTTTGGGGGCCGTTTTTGTGGCCCGACCTGAGGAAGGGAGTCGATGTGGAATCCGACCCCG
TCAGGATATGTGGTTCTGGTAGGAGACGAGAACCTAAAACAGTTCCCGCCTCCGTCTGAATTTTTGCTTT
CGGTTTGGAACCGAAGCCGCGCGTCTTGTCTGCTGCAGCGCTGCAGCATCGTTCTGTGTTGTCTCTGTCT
GACTGTGTTTCTGTATTTGTCTGAAAATTAGGGCCAGACTGTTACCACTCCCTTAAGTTTGACCTTAGGT
CACTGGAAAGATGTCGAGCGGATCGCTCACAACCAGTCGGTAGATGTCAAGAAGAGACGTTGGGTTACCT
TCTGCTCTGCAGAATGGCCAACCTTTAACGTCGGATGGCCGCGAGACGGCACCTTTAACCGAGACCTCAT
CACCCAGGTTAAGATCAAGGTCTTTTCACCTGGCCCGCATGGACACCCAGACCAGGTCCCCTACATCGTG
ACCTGGGAAGCCTTGGCTTTTGACCCCCCTCCCTGGGTCAAGCCCTTTGTACACCCTAAGCCTCCGCCTC
CTCTTCCTCCATCCGCCCCGTCTCTCCCCCTTGAACCTCCTCGTTCGACCCCGCCTCGATCCTCCCTTTA
TCCAGCCCTCACTCCTTCTCTAGGCGCCGGCCGGATCCCAGTGTGGTGGTACGTACGCTACCGGTCGCCA
CCATGGTGAGCAAGGGCGAGGAGCTGTTCACCGGGGTGGTGCCCATCCTGGTCGAGCTGGACGGCGACGT
AAACGGCCACAAGTTCAGCGTGTCCGGCGAGGGCGAGGGCGATGCCACCTACGGCAAGCTGACCCTGAAG
TTCATCTGCACCACCGGCAAGCTGCCCGTGCCCTGGCCCACCCTCGTGACCACCCTGACCTACGGCGTGC
AGTGCTTCAGCCGCTACCCCGACCACATGAAGCAGCACGACTTCTTCAAGTCCGCCATGCCCGAAGGCTA
CGTCCAGGAGCGCACCATCTTCTTCAAGGACGACGGCAACTACAAGACCCGCGCCGAGGTGAAGTTCGAG
GGCGACACCCTGGTGAACCGCATCGAGCTGAAGGGCATCGACTTCAAGGAGGACGGCAACATCCTGGGGC
ACAAGCTGGAGTACAACTACAACAGCCACAACGTCTATATCATGGCCGACAAGCAGAAGAACGGCATCAA
GGTGAACTTCAAGATCCGCCACAACATCGAGGACGGCAGCGTGCAGCTCGCCGACCACTACCAGCAGAAC
ACCCCCATCGGCGACGGCCCCGTGCTGCTGCCCGACAACCACTACCTGAGCACCCAGTCCGCCCTGAGCA
AAGACCCCAACGAGAAGCGCGATCACATGGTCCTGCTGGAGTTCGTGACCGCCGCCGGGATCACTCTCGG
CATGGACGAGCTGTACAAGTCCGGACTCAGATCTCGAGCTCAAGCTTCGAATTCTGCAGTCGACGGTACC
GCGGGCAGCGCTGCCAACCTGCCGGCCATGGAGACCCCGTCCCAGCGGCGCGCCACCCGCAGCGGGGCGC
AGGCCAGCTCCACTCCGCTGTCGCCCACCCGCATCACCCGGCTGCAGGAGAAGGAGGACCTGCAGGAGCT
CAATGATCGCTTGGCGGTCTACATCGACCGTGTGCGCTCGCTGGAAACGGAGAACGCAGGGCTGCGCCTT
CGCATCACCGAGTCTGAAGAGGTGGTCAGCCGCGAGGTGTCCGGCATCAAGGCCGCCTACGAGGCCGAGC
TCGGGGATGCCCGCAAGACCCTTGACTCAGTAGCCAAGGAGCGCGCCCGCCTGCAGCTGGAGCTGAGCAA
AGTGCGTGAGGAGTTTAAGGAGCTGAAAGCGCGCAATACCAAGAAGGAGGGTGACCTGATAGCTGCTCAG
GCTCGGCTGAAGGACCTGGAGGCTCTGCTGAACTCCAAGGAGGCCGCACTGAGCACTGCTCTCAGTGAGA
AGCGCACGCTGGAGGGCGAGCTGCATGATCTGCGGGGCCAGGTGGCCAAGCTTGAGGCAGCCCTAGGTGA
GGCCAAGAAGCAACTTCAGGATGAGATGCTGCGGCGGGTGGATGCTGAGAACAGGCTGCAGACCATGAAG
GAGGAACTGGACTTCCAGAAGAACATCTACAGTGAGGAGCTGCGTGAGACCAAGCGCCGTCATGAGACCC
GACTGGTGGAGATTGACAATGGGAAGCAGCGTGAGTTTGAGAGCCGGCTGGCGGATGCGCTGCAGGAACT
GCGGGCCCAGCATGAGGACCAGGTGGAGCAGTATAAGAAGGAGCTGGAGAAGACTTATTCTGCCAAGCTG
GACAATGCCAGGCAGTCTGCTGAGAGGAACAGCAACCTGGTGGGGGCTGCCCACGAGGAGCTGCAGCAGT
CGCGCATCCGCATCGACAGCCTCTCTGCCCAGCTCAGCCAGCTCCAGAAGCAGCTGGCAGCCAAGGAGGC
GAAGCTTCGAGACCTGGAGGACTCACTGGCCCGTGAGCGGGACACCAGCCGGCGGCTGCTGGCGGAAAAG
GAGCGGGAGATGGCCGAGATGCGGGCAAGGATGCAGCAGCAGCTGGACGAGTACCAGGAGCTTCTGGACA
TCAAGCTGGCCCTGGACATGGAGATCCACGCCTACCGCAAGCTCTTGGAGGGCGAGGAGGAGAGGCTACG
CCTGTCCCCCAGCCCTACCTCGCAGCGCAGCCGTGGCCGTGCTTCCTCTCACTCATCCCAGACACAGGGT
GGGGGCAGCGTCACCAAAAAGCGCAAACTGGAGTCCACTGAGAGCCGCAGCAGCTTCTCACAGCACGCAC
GCACTAGCGGGCGCGTGGCCGTGGAGGAGGTGGATGAGGAGGGCAAGTTTGTCCGGCTGCGCAACAAGTC
CAATGAGGACCAGTCCATGGGCAATTGGCAGATCAAGCGCCAGAATGGAGATGATCCCTTGCTGACTTAC
CGGTTCCCACCAAAGTTCACCCTGAAGGCTGGGCAGGTGGTGACGATCTGGGCTGCAGGAGCTGGGGCCA
CCCACAGCCCCCCTACCGACCTGGTGTGGAAGGCACAGAACACCTGGGGCTGCGGGAACAGCCTGCGTAC
GGCTCTCATCAACTCCACTGGGGAAGAAGTGGCCATGCGCAAGCTGGTGCGCTCAGTGACTGTGGTTGAG
GACGACGAGGATGAGGATGGAGATGACCTGCTCCATCACCACCACGGCTCCCACTGCAGCAGCTCGGGGG
ACCCCGCTGAGTACAACCTGCGCTCGCGCACCGTGCTGTGCGGGACCTGCGGGCAGCCTGCCGACAAGGC
ATCTGCCAGCGGCTCAGGAGCCCAGAGCCCCCAGAACTGCAGCATCATGTAATCTGGGACCTGCCAGGCA
GGGGTGGGGGTGGAGGCTTCCTGCGTCCTCCTCACCTCATGCCCACCCCCTGCCCTGCACGTCATGGGAG
GGGGCTTGAAGCCAAAGAAAAATAACCCTTTGGTTTTTTTCTTCTGTATTTTTTTTTCTAAGAGAAGTTA
TTTTCTACAGTGGTTTTATACTGAAGGAAAAACACAAGCAAAAAAAAAAAAAAAAAAAAAAAAAAAAAAA
AAAAAAAAAAAAAAAAAAAAAAAAAAAAAAAAAAAAAAAAAAAAAAAAAAAAAAAAAAAAAAAAAAAAAA
AAAAAAAAAAAAAAAAAAAAAAAAAAGCGTCTAGAAACCCTTTAGATCTGCTGCAGCGCGCCAGCACAGT
GGTCGACCCTGTGGAATGTGTGTCAGTTAGGGTGTGGAAAGTCCCCAGGCTCCCCAGCAGGCAGAAGTAT
GCAAAGCATGCATCTCAATTAGTCAGCAACCAGGTGTGGAAAG
