LOCUS       Exported 962 bp ds-DNA linear SYN 19-MAY-2021
DEFINITION  synthetic linear DNA
ACCESSION   .
VERSION     .
KEYWORDS    pBABE-puro-GFP-progerin
SOURCE      synthetic DNA construct
  ORGANISM  synthetic DNA construct
REFERENCE   1 (bases 1 to 962)
  AUTHORS   Scaffidi P, Misteli T
  TITLE     Lamin A-dependent misregulation of adult stem cells associated with
            accelerated ageing.
  JOURNAL   Nat Cell Biol. 2008 Mar 2. ():.
  PUBMED    18311132
REFERENCE   2 (bases 1 to 962)
  AUTHORS   .
  TITLE     Direct Submission
  JOURNAL   Exported May 19, 2021 from SnapGene Server 1.1.58
            http://www.snapgene.com
FEATURES             Location/Qualifiers
     source          1..962
                     /organism="synthetic DNA construct"
                     /mol_type="other DNA"
ORIGIN
        1 ctctcggcat ggacgagctg tacaagtccg gactcagatc tcgagctcaa gcttcgaatt
       61 ctgcagtcga cggtaccgcg ggcagcgctg ccaacctgcc ggccatggag accccgtccc
      121 agcggcgcgc cacccgcagc ggggcgcagg ccagctccac tccgctgtcg cccacccgca
      181 tcacccggct gcaggagaag gaggacctgc aggagctcaa tgatcgcttg gcggtctaca
      241 tcgaccgtgt gcgctcgctg gaaacggaga acgcagggct gcgccttcgc atcaccgagt
      301 ctgaagaggt ggtcagccgc gaggtgtccg gcatcaaggc cgcctacgag gccgagctcg
      361 gggatgcccg caagaccctt gactcagtag ccaaggagcg cgcccgcctg cagctggagc
      421 tgagcaaagt gcgtgaggag tttaaggagc tgaaagcgcg caataccaag aaggagggtg
      481 acctgatagc tgctcaggct cggctgaagg acctggaggc tctgctgaac tccaaggagg
      541 ccgcactgag cactgctctc agtgagaagc gcacgctgga gggcgagctg catgatctgc
      601 ggggccaggt ggccaagctt gaggcagccc taggtgaggc caagaagcaa cttcaggatg
      661 agatgctgcg gcgggtggat gctgagaaca ggctgcagac catgaaggag gaactggact
      721 tccagaagaa catctacagt gaggagctgc gtgagaccaa gcgccgtcat gagacccgac
      781 tggtggagat tgacaatggg aagcagcgtg agtttgagag ccggctggcg gatgcgctgc
      841 aggaactgcg ggcccagcat gaggaccagg tggagcagta taagaaggag ctggagaaga
      901 cttattctgc caagctggac aatgccaggc agtctgctga gaggaacagc aacctggtgg
      961 gg
//
