>Addgene plasmid #17663 | pBABE-puro-GFP-progerin | addgene partial sequence | sequence record 107294 | pBABE5 5'-CTTTATCCAGCCCTCAC-3'
CGGATCCCAGTGTGGTGGTACGTACGCTACCGGTCGCCACCATGGTGAGCAAGGGCGAGGAGCTGTTCAC
CGGGGTGGTGCCCATCCTGGTCGAGCTGGACGGCGACGTAAACGGCCACAAGTTCAGCGTGTCCGGCGAG
GGCGAGGGCGATGCCACCTACGGCAAGCTGACCCTGAAGTTCATCTGCACCACCGGCAAGCTGCCCGTGC
CCTGGCCCACCCTCGTGACCACCCTGACCTACGGCGTGCAGTGCTTCAGCCGCTACCCCGACCACATGAA
GCAGCACGACTTCTTCAAGTCCGCCATGCCCGAAGGCTACGTCCAGGAGCGCACCATCTTCTTCAAGGAC
GACGGCAACTACAAGACCCGCGCCGAGGTGAAGTTCGAGGGCGACACCCTGGTGAACCGCATCGAGCTGA
AGGGCATCGACTTCAAGGAGGACGGCAACATCCTGGGGCACAAGCTGGAGTACAACTACAACAGCCACAA
CGTCTATATCATGGCCGACAAGCAGAAGAACGGCATCAAGGTGAACTTCAAGATCCGCCACAACATCGAG
GACGGCAGCGTGCAGCTCGCCGACCACTACCAGCAGAACACCCCCATCGGCGACGGCCCCGTGCTGCTGC
CCGACAACCACTACCTGAGCACCCAGTCCGCCCTGAGCAAAGACCCCAACGAGAAGCGCGATCACATGGT
CCTGCTGGAGTTCGTGACCGCCGCCGGGATCACTCTCGGCATGGACGAGCTGTACAAGTCCGGACTCAGA
TCTCGAGCTCAAGCTTCGAATTCTGCAGTCGACGGTACCGCGGGCAGCGCTGCCAACCTGCCGGCCATGG
AGACCCCGTCCCAGCGGCGCGCCACCCGCAGCGGGGCGCAGGCCAGCTCCACTCCGCTGTCGCCCACCCG
CATCACCCGGCTGCAGGAGAAGGAGGACCTGCAGGAGCTCAATGATCGCTTGGCGGTCTACATCGAC
